>Addgene plasmid #170699 | tetO-PBX1 | addgene full sequence | sequence record 366952 | Addgene NGS Result
ACGTCGACGGATCGGGAGATCTCCCGATCCCCTATGGTGCACTCTCAGTACAATCTGCTCTGATGCCGCA
TAGTTAAGCCAGTATCTGCTCCCTGCTTGTGTGTTGGAGGTCGCTGAGTAGTGCGCGAGCAAAATTTAAG
CTACAACAAGGCAAGGCTTGACCGACAATTGCATGAAGAATCTGCTTAGGGTTAGGCGTTTTGCGCTGCT
TCGCGATGTACGGGCCAGATATACGCGTTGACATTGATTATTGACTAGTTATTAATAGTAATCAATTACG
GGGTCATTAGTTCATAGCCCATATATGGAGTTCCGCGTTACATAACTTACGGTAAATGGCCCGCCTGGCT
GACCGCCCAACGACCCCCGCCCATTGACGTCAATAATGACGTATGTTCCCATAGTAACGCCAATAGGGAC
TTTCCATTGACGTCAATGGGTGGAGTATTTACGGTAAACTGCCCACTTGGCAGTACATCAAGTGTATCAT
ATGCCAAGTACGCCCCCTATTGACGTCAATGACGGTAAATGGCCCGCCTGGCATTATGCCCAGTACATGA
CCTTATGGGACTTTCCTACTTGGCAGTACATCTACGTATTAGTCATCGCTATTACCATGGTGATGCGGTT
TTGGCAGTACATCAATGGGCGTGGATAGCGGTTTGACTCACGGGGATTTCCAAGTCTCCACCCCATTGAC
GTCAATGGGAGTTTGTTTTGGCACCAAAATCAACGGGACTTTCCAAAATGTCGTAACAACTCCGCCCCAT
TGACGCAAATGGGCGGTAGGCGTGTACGGTGGGAGGTCTATATAAGCAGCGCGTTTTGCCTGTACTGGGT
CTCTCTGGTTAGACCAGATCTGAGCCTGGGAGCTCTCTGGCTAACTAGGGAACCCACTGCTTAAGCCTCA
ATAAAGCTTGCCTTGAGTGCTTCAAGTAGTGTGTGCCCGTCTGTTGTGTGACTCTGGTAACTAGAGATCC
CTCAGACCCTTTTAGTCAGTGTGGAAAATCTCTAGCAGTGGCGCCCGAACAGGGACTTGAAAGCGAAAGG
GAAACCAGAGGAGCTCTCTCGACGCAGGACTCGGCTTGCTGAAGCGCGCACGGCAAGAGGCGAGGGGCGG
CGACTGGTGAGTACGCCAAAAATTTTGACTAGCGGAGGCTAGAAGGAGAGAGATGGGTGCGAGAGCGTCA
GTATTAAGCGGGGGAGAATTAGATCGCGATGGGAAAAAATTCGGTTAAGGCCAGGGGGAAAGAAAAAATA
TAAATTAAAACATATAGTATGGGCAAGCAGGGAGCTAGAACGATTCGCAGTTAATCCTGGCCTGTTAGAA
ACATCAGAAGGCTGTAGACAAATACTGGGACAGCTACAACCATCCCTTCAGACAGGATCAGAAGAACTTA
GATCATTATATAATACAGTAGCAACCCTCTATTGTGTGCATCAAAGGATAGAGATAAAAGACACCAAGGA
AGCTTTAGACAAGATAGAGGAAGAGCAAAACAAAAGTAAGACCACCGCACAGCAAGCGGCCGCTGATCTT
CAGACCTGGAGGAGGAGATATGAGGGACAATTGGAGAAGTGAATTATATAAATATAAAGTAGTAAAAATT
GAACCATTAGGAGTAGCACCCACCAAGGCAAAGAGAAGAGTGGTGCAGAGAGAAAAAAGAGCAGTGGGAA
TAGGAGCTTTGTTCCTTGGGTTCTTGGGAGCAGCAGGAAGCACTATGGGCGCAGCGTCAATGACGCTGAC
GGTACAGGCCAGACAATTATTGTCTGGTATAGTGCAGCAGCAGAACAATTTGCTGAGGGCTATTGAGGCG
CAACAGCATCTGTTGCAACTCACAGTCTGGGGCATCAAGCAGCTCCAGGCAAGAATCCTGGCTGTGGAAA
GATACCTAAAGGATCAACAGCTCCTGGGGATTTGGGGTTGCTCTGGAAAACTCATTTGCACCACTGCTGT
GCCTTGGAATGCTAGTTGGAGTAATAAATCTCTGGAACAGATTTGGAATCACACGACCTGGATGGAGTGG
GACAGAGAAATTAACAATTACACAAGCTTAATACACTCCTTAATTGAAGAATCGCAAAACCAGCAAGAAA
AGAATGAACAAGAATTATTGGAATTAGATAAATGGGCAAGTTTGTGGAATTGGTTTAACATAACAAATTG
GCTGTGGTATATAAAATTATTCATAATGATAGTAGGAGGCTTGGTAGGTTTAAGAATAGTTTTTGCTGTA
CTTTCTATAGTGAATAGAGTTAGGCAGGGATATTCACCATTATCGTTTCAGACCCACCTCCCAACCCCGA
GGGGACCCGACAGGCCCGAAGGAATAGAAGAAGAAGGTGGAGAGAGAGACAGAGACAGATCCATTCGATT
AGTGAACGGATCGGCACTGCGTGCGCCAATTCTGCAGACAAATGGCAGTATTCATCCACAATTTTAAAAG
AAAAGGGGGGATTGGGGGGTACAGTGCAGGGGAAAGAATAGTAGACATAATAGCAACAGACATACAAACT
AAAGAATTACAAAAACAAATTACAAAAATTCAAAATTTTCGGGTTTATTACAGGGACAGCAGAGATCCAG
TTTGGTTATCGAGTTTACCACTCCCTATCAGTGATAGAGAAAAGTGAAAGTCGAGTTTACCACTCCCTAT
CAGTGATAGAGAAAAGTGAAAGTCGAGTTTACCACTCCCTATCAGTGATAGAGAAAAGTGAAAGTCGAGT
TTACCACTCCCTATCAGTGATAGAGAAAAGTGAAAGTCGAGTTTACCACTCCCTATCAGTGATAGAGAAA
AGTGAAAGTCGAGTTTACCACTCCCTATCAGTGATAGAGAAAAGTGAAAGTCGAGTTTACCACTCCCTAT
CAGTGATAGAGAAAAGTGAAAGTCGAGCTCGGTACCCGGGTCGAGGTAGGCGTGTACGGTGGGAGGCCTA
TATAAGCAGAGCTCGTTTAGTGAACCGTCAGATCGCCTGGAGACGCCATCCACGCTGTTTTGACCTCCAT
AGAAGACACCGGGACCGATCCAGCCTCCGCGGCCCCGAATTGTAATACGACTCACTATAGGGAGACCCAA
GCTGGCTAGGTAAGCTTGATCAACAAGTTTGTACAAAAAAGCAGGCTTCACCATGGACGAGCAGCCCAGG
CTGATGCATTCCCATGCTGGGGTCGGGATGGCCGGACACCCCGGCCTGTCCCAGCACTTGCAGGATGGGG
CCGGAGGGACCGAGGGGGAGGGCGGGAGGAAGCAGGACATTGGAGACATTTTACAGCAAATTATGACCAT
CACAGACCAGAGTTTGGATGAGGCGCAGGCCAGAAAACATGCTTTAAACTGCCACAGAATGAAGCCTGCC
TTGTTTAATGTGTTGTGTGAAATCAAAGAAAAAACAGTTTTGAGTATCCGAGGAGCCCAGGAGGAGGAAC
CCACAGACCCCCAGCTGATGCGGCTGGACAACATGCTGTTAGCGGAAGGCGTGGCGGGGCCTGAGAAGGG
CGGAGGGTCGGCGGCAGCGGCGGCAGCGGCGGCGGCTTCTGGAGGGGCAGGTTCAGACAACTCAGTGGAG
CATTCAGATTACAGAGCCAAACTCTCACAGATCAGACAAATCTACCATACGGAGCTGGAGAAATACGAGC
AGGCCTGCAACGAGTTCACCACCCACGTGATGAATCTCCTGCGAGAGCAAAGCCGGACCAGGCCCATCTC
CCCAAAGGAGATTGAGCGGATGGTCAGCATCATCCACCGCAAGTTCAGCTCCATCCAGATGCAGCTCAAG
CAGAGCACGTGCGAGGCGGTGATGATCCTGCGTTCCCGATTTCTGGATGCGCGGCGGAAGAGACGGAATT
TCAACAAGCAAGCGACAGAAATCCTGAATGAATATTTCTATTCCCATCTCAGCAACCCTTACCCCAGTGA
GGAAGCCAAAGAGGAGTTAGCCAAGAAGTGTGGCATCACAGTCTCCCAGGTATCAAACTGGTTTGGAAAT
AAGCGAATCCGGTACAAGAAGAACATAGGTAAATTTCAAGAGGAAGCCAATATTTATGCTGCCAAAACAG
CTGTCACTGCTACCAATGTGTCAGCCCATGGAAGCCAAGCTAACTCGCCCTCAACTCCCAACTCGGCTGG
TTCTTCCAGTTCTTTTAACATGTCAAACTCTGGAGATTTGTTCATGAGCGTGCAGTCACTCAATGGGGAT
TCTTACCAAGGGGCCCAGGTTGGAGCCAACGTGCAATCACAGGTGGATACCCTTCGCCATGTTATCAGCC
AGACAGGAGGATACAGTGATGGACTCGCAGCCAGTCAGATGTACAGTCCGCAGGGCATCAGTGCTAATGG
AGGTTGGCAGGATGCTACTACCCCTTCATCAGTGACCTCCCCTACAGAAGGCCCTGGCAGTGTTCACTCT
GATACCTCCAACTGAACCCAGCTTTCTTGTACAAAGTGGTTGATCTAGAGGGCCCGCGGTTCGAAGGTAA
GCCTATCCCTAACCCTCTCCTCGGTCTCGATTCTACGCGTACCGGTCATCATCACCATCACCATTGAGTT
TAAACCCGCTGATCAGCCTCAATTCGATATCAAGCTTATCGATAATCAACCTCTGGATTACAAAATTTGT
GAAAGATTGACTGGTATTCTTAACTATGTTGCTCCTTTTACGCTATGTGGATACGCTGCTTTAATGCCTT
TGTATCATGCTATTGCTTCCCGTATGGCTTTCATTTTCTCCTCCTTGTATAAATCCTGGTTGCTGTCTCT
TTATGAGGAGTTGTGGCCCGTTGTCAGGCAACGTGGCGTGGTGTGCACTGTGTTTGCTGACGCAACCCCC
ACTGGTTGGGGCATTGCCACCACCTGTCAGCTCCTTTCCGGGACTTTCGCTTTCCCCCTCCCTATTGCCA
CGGCGGAACTCATCGCCGCCTGCCTTGCCCGCTGCTGGACAGGGGCTCGGCTGTTGGGCACTGACAATTC
CGTGGTGTTGTCGGGGAAATCATCGTCCTTTCCTTGGCTGCTCGCCTGTGTTGCCACCTGGATTCTGCGC
GGGACGTCCTTCTGCTACGTCCCTTCGGCCCTCAATCCAGCGGACCTTCCTTCCCGCGGCCTGCTGCCGG
CTCTGCGGCCTCTTCCGCGTCTTCGCCTTCGCCCTCAGACGAGTCGGATCTCCCTTTGGGCCGCCTCCCC
GCATCGATACCGTCGACCTCGAGACCTAGAAAAACATGGAGCAATCACAAGTAGCAATACAGCAGCTACC
AATGCTGATTGTGCCTGGCTAGAAGCACAAGAGGAGGAGGAGGTGGGTTTTCCAGTCACACCTCAGGTAC
CTTTAAGACCAATGACTTACAAGGCAGCTGTAGATCTTAGCCACTTTTTAAAAGAAAAGGGGGGACTGGA
AGGGCTAATTCACTCCCAACGAAGACAAGATATCCTTGATCTGTGGATCTACCACACACAAGGCTACTTC
CCTGATTGGCAGAACTACACACCAGGGCCAGGGATCAGATATCCACTGACCTTTGGATGGTGCTACAAGC
TAGTACCAGTTGAGCAAGAGAAGGTAGAAGAAGCCAATGAAGGAGAGAACACCCGCTTGTTACACCCTGT
GAGCCTGCATGGGATGGATGACCCGGAGAGAGAAGTATTAGAGTGGAGGTTTGACAGCCGCCTAGCATTT
CATCACATGGCCCGAGAGCTGCATCCGGACTGTACTGGGTCTCTCTGGTTAGACCAGATCTGAGCCTGGG
AGCTCTCTGGCTAACTAGGGAACCCACTGCTTAAGCCTCAATAAAGCTTGCCTTGAGTGCTTCAAGTAGT
GTGTGCCCGTCTGTTGTGTGACTCTGGTAACTAGAGATCCCTCAGACCCTTTTAGTCAGTGTGGAAAATC
TCTAGCAGGGCCCGTTTAAACCCGCTGATCAGCCTCGACTGTGCCTTCTAGTTGCCAGCCATCTGTTGTT
TGCCCCTCCCCCGTGCCTTCCTTGACCCTGGAAGGTGCCACTCCCACTGTCCTTTCCTAATAAAATGAGG
AAATTGCATCGCATTGTCTGAGTAGGTGTCATTCTATTCTGGGGGGTGGGGTGGGGCAGGACAGCAAGGG
GGAGGATTGGGAAGACAATAGCAGGCATGCTGGGGATGCGGTGGGCTCTATGGCTTCTGAGGCGGAAAGA
ACCAGCTGGGGCTCTAGGGGGTATCCCC
[124 nt withheld, positions 6189-6312]
C
[91 nt withheld, positions 6314-6404]
A
[49 nt withheld, positions 6406-6454]
CCTTTGACGTTGGAGTCCACGTTCTTT
[37 nt withheld, positions 6482-6518]
ACCCTATCTCGGTCTATTCTTTTGATTTATAAGGGATTTTGCCGATTTCGGCCTATTGGTTAAAAAATGA
GCTGATTTAACAAAAATTTAACGCGAATTAATTCTGTGGAATGTGTGTCAGTTAGGGTGTGGAAAGTCCC
CAGGCTCCCCAGCAGGCAGAAGTATGCAAAGCATGCATCTCAATTAGTCAGCAACCAGGTGTGGAAAGTC
CCCAGGCTCCCCAGCAGGCAGAAGTATGCAAAGCATGCATCTCAATTAGTCAGCAACCATAGTCCCGCCC
CTAACTCCGCCCATCCCGCCCCTAACTCCGCCCAGTTCCGCCCATTCTCCGCCCCATGGCTGACTAATTT
TTTTTATTTATGCAGAGGCCGAGGCCGCCTCTGCCTCTGAGCTATTCCAGAAGTAGTGAGGAGGCTTTTT
TGGAGGCCTAGGCTTTTGCAAAAAGCTCCCGGGAGCTTGTATATCCATTTTCGGATCTGATCAGCACGTG
TTGACAATTAATCATCGGCATAGTATATCGGCATAGTATAATACGACAAGGTGAGGAACTAAACCATGGC
CAAGTTGACCAGTGCCGTTCCGGTGCTCACCGCGCGCGACGTCGCCGGAGCGGTCGAGTTCTGGACCGAC
CGGCTCGGGTTCTCCCGGGACTTCGTGGAGGACGACTTCGCCGGTGTGGTCCGGGACGACGTGACCCTGT
TCATCAGCGCGGTCCAGGACCAGGTGGTGCCGGACAACACCCTGGCCTGGGTGTGGGTGCGCGGCCTGGA
CGAGCTGTACGCCGAGTGGTCGGAGGTCGTGTCCACGAACTTCCGGGACGCCTCCGGGCCGGCCATGACC
GAGATCGGCGAGCAGCCGTGGGGGCGGGAGTTCGCCCTGCGCGACCCGGCCGGCAACTGCGTGCACTTCG
TGGCCGAGGAGCAGGACTGACACGTGCTACGAGATTTCGATTCCACCGCCGCCTTCTATGAAAGGTTGGG
CTTCGGAATCGTTTTCCGGGACGCCGGCTGGATGATCCTCCAGCGCGGGGATCTCATGCTGGAGTTCTTC
GCCCACCCCAACTTGTTTATTGCAGCTTATAATGGTTACAAATAAAGCAATAGCATCACAAATTTCACAA
ATAAAGCATTTTTTTCACTGCATTCTAGTTGTGGTTTGTCCAAACTCATCAATGTATCTTATCATGTCTG
TATACCGTCGACCTCTAGCTAGAGCTTGGCGTAATCATGGTCATAGCTGTTTCCTGTGTGAAATTGTTAT
CCGCTCACAATTCCACACAACATACGAGCCGGAAGCATAAAGTGTAAAGCCTGGGGTGCCTAATGAGTGA
GCTAACTCACATTAATTGCGTTGCGCTCACTGCCCGCTTTCCAGTCGGGAAACCTGTCGTGCCAGCTGCA
TTAATGAATCGGCCAACGCGCGGGGAGAGGCGGTTTGCGTATTGGGCGCTCTTCCGCTTCCTCGCTCACT
GACTCGCTGCGCTCGGTCGTTCGGCTGCGGCGAGCGGTATCAGCTCACTCAAAGGCGGTAATACGGTTAT
CCACAGAATCAGGGGATAACGCAGGAAAGAACATGTGAGCAAAAGGCCAGCAAAAGGCCAGGAACCGTAA
AAAGGCCGCGTTGCTGGCGTTTTTCCATAGGCTCCGCCCCCCTGACGAGCATCACAAAAATCGACGCTCA
AGTCAGAGGTGGCGAAACCCGACAGGACTATAAAGATACCAGGCGTTTCCCCCTGGAAGCTCCCTCGTGC
GCTCTCCTGTTCCGACCCTGCCGCTTACCGGATACCTGTCCGCCTTTCTCCCTTCGGGAAGCGTGGCGCT
TTCTCATAGCTCACGCTGTAGGTATCTCAGTTCGGTGTAGGTCGTTCGCTCCAAGCTGGGCTGTGTGCAC
GAACCCCCCGTTCAGCCCGACCGCTGCGCCTTATCCGGTAACTATCGTCTTGAGTCCAACCCGGTAAGAC
ACGACTTATCGCCACTGGCAGCAGCCACTGGTAACAGGATTAGCAGAGCGAGGTATGTAGGCGGTGCTAC
AGAGTTCTTGAAGTGGTGGCCTAACTACGGCTACACTAGAAGAACAGTATTTGGTATCTGCGCTCTGCTG
AAGCCAGTTACCTTCGGAAAAAGAGTTGGTAGCTCTTGATCCGGCAAACAAACCACCGCTGGTAGCGGTG
GTTTTTTTGTTTGCAAGCAGCAGATTACGCGCAGAAAAAAAGGATCTCAAGAAGATCCTTTGATCTTTTC
TACGGGGTCTGACGCTCAGTGGAACGAAAACTCACGTTAAGGGATTTTGGTCATGAGATTATCAAAAAGG
ATCTTCACCTAGATCCTTTTAAATTAAAAATGAAGTTTTAAATCAATCTAAAGTATATATGAGTAAACTT
GGTCTGACAGTTACCAATGCTTAATCAGTGAGGCACCTATCTCAGCGATCTGTCTATTTCGTTCATCCAT
AGTTGCCTGACTCCCCGTCGTGTAGATAACTACGATACGGGAGGGCTTACCATCTGGCCCCAGTGCTGCA
ATGATACCGCGAGACCCACGCTCACCGGCTCCAGATTTATCAGCAATAAACCAGCCAGCCGGAAGGGCCG
AGCGCAGAAGTGGTCCTGCAACTTTATCCGCCTCCATCCAGTCTATTAATTGTTGCCGGGAAGCTAGAGT
AAGTAGTTCGCCAGTTAATAGTTTGCGCAACGTTGTTGCCATTGCTACAGGCATCGTGGTGTCACGCTCG
TCGTTTGGTATGGCTTCATTCAGCTCCGGTTCCCAACGATCAAGGCGAGTTACATGATCCCCCATGTTGT
GCAAAAAAGCGGTTAGCTCCTTCGGTCCTCCGATCGTTGTCAGAAGTAAGTTGGCCGCAGTGTTATCACT
CATGGTTATGGCAGCACTGCATAATTCTCTTACTGTCATGCCATCCGTAAGATGCTTTTCTGTGACTGGT
GAGTACTCAACCAAGTCATTCTGAGAATAGTGTATGCGGCGACCGAGTTGCTCTTGCCCGGCGTCAATAC
GGGATAATACCGCGCCACATAGCAGAACTTTAAAAGTGCTCATCATTGGAAAACGTTCTTCGGGGCGAAA
ACTCTCAAGGATCTTACCGCTGTTGAGATCCAGTTCGATGTAACCCACTCGTGCACCCAACTGATCTTCA
GCATCTTTTACTTTCACCAGCGTTTCTGGGTGAGCAAAAACAGGAAGGCAAAATGCCGCAAAAAAGGGAA
TAAGGGCGACACGGAAATGTTGAATACTCATACTCTTCCTTTTTCAATATTATTGAAGCATTTATCAGGG
TTATTGTCTCATGAGCGGATACATATTTGAATGTATTTAGAAAAATAAACAAATAGGGGTTCCGCGCACA
TTTCCCCGAAAAGTGCCACCTG
Features (pLannotate 1.2.2; 36 found; start..end, strand, type, name):
     33..85      -  misc_feature   bom (fragment): basis of mobility region from pBR322
    240..619     +  enhancer       CMV enhancer: human cytomegalovirus immediate early enhancer
    620..819     +  promoter       CMV promoter: human cytomegalovirus (CMV) immediate early promoter
    837..1017    +  LTR            5' LTR (truncated): truncated 5' long terminal repeat (LTR) from HIV-1
   1064..1189    +  misc_feature   HIV-1 Ψ: packaging signal of human immunodeficiency virus type 1
   1173..1536    +  CDS            HIV-1 gag (fragment): gag protein from human immunodeficiency virus 1; gag
   1682..1915    +  misc_feature   RRE: The Rev response element (RRE) of HIV-1 allows for Rev-dependent mRNA export from the nucleus to the cytoplasm.
   2292..2392    +  CDS            Rev (fragment): human immunodeficiency virus 1 (HIV-1) Rev protein; rev; enhances nuclear export of unspliced and incompletely spliced viral mRNAs
   2442..2559    +  misc_feature   cPPT/CTS: central polypurine tract and central termination sequence of HIV-1
   2612..2882    +  protein_bind   tetracycline response element: contains seven copies of the tetracycline operator tetO tetracycline repressor TetR
   2893..2910    +  misc_feature   MCS (fragment): pUC18/19 multiple cloning site
   2915..2953    +  promoter       minimal CMV promoter: human cytomegalovirus (CMV) immediate early promoter
   3053..3071    +  promoter       T7 promoter: promoter for bacteriophage T7 RNA polymerase
   3103..3127    +  protein_bind   attB1: mutant version of attB; recombination site for the Gateway® BP reaction BP Clonase™
   3133..4422    +  CDS            PBX1: PBX1_HUMAN - Also known as PRL. Experimental evidence at protein level: Swiss-Prot protein existence level 1. [Isoform PBX1b]: As part of a PDX1:PBX1b:MEIS2B complex in pancreatic acinar cells, is involved in the transcriptional activation of the ELA1 enhancer; the complex binds to the enhancer B element and cooperates with the transcription factor 1 complex (PTF1) bound to the enhancer A element. From Homo sapiens (Human).
   4426..4450    -  protein_bind   attB2: mutant version of attB; recombination site for the Gateway® BP reaction BP Clonase™
   4476..4517    +  CDS            V5 tag: epitope tag from simian virus 5
   4571..4594    +  misc_feature   MCS (fragment): pBluescript multiple cloning site
   4594..5182    +  misc_feature   WPRE: woodchuck hepatitis virus posttranscriptional regulatory element
   5119..5700    +  CDS            nef (fragment): NEF_HV1H2 - Experimental evidence at protein level: Swiss-Prot protein existence level 1. Extracellular Nef protein targets CD4(+) T-lymphocytes for apoptosis by interacting with CXCR4 surface receptors. From Human immunodeficiency virus type 1 group M subtype B (isolate HXB2) (HIV-1).
   5707..5887    +  LTR            5' LTR (truncated): truncated 5' long terminal repeat (LTR) from HIV-1
   5919..6143    +  polyA_signal   bGH poly(A) signal: bovine growth hormone polyadenylation signal
   6147..6168    +  promoter       SV40 promoter (fragment): SV40 enhancer and early promoter
   6189..6617    +  rep_origin     f1 ori (sequence partly withheld): f1 bacteriophage origin of replication; arrow indicates direction of (+) strand synthesis
   6631..6960    +  promoter       SV40 promoter: SV40 enhancer and early promoter
   7008..7055    +  promoter       EM7 promoter: synthetic bacterial promoter&nbsp
   7074..7448    +  CDS            BleoR: antibiotic-binding protein; Sh ble from Streptoalloteichus hindustanus; confers resistance to bleomycin, phleomycin, and Zeocin™
   7458..7583    +  CDS            ble (fragment): BLE_KLEPN - Experimental evidence at protein level: Swiss-Prot protein existence level 1. Binding protein with a strong affinity to the bleomycin family of antibiotics. Binds to CL990; an antimitotic-antibiotic compound. From Klebsiella pneumoniae.
   7578..7699    +  polyA_signal   SV40 poly(A) signal: SV40 polyadenylation signal
   7772..7788    -  protein_bind   lac operator: The lac repressor binds to the lac operator to inhibit transcription in E. coli. This inhibition can be relieved by adding lactose or isopropyl-β-D-thiogalactopyranoside (IPTG). lac repressor encoded by lacI
   7796..7826    -  promoter       lac promoter: promoter for the E. coli lac operon
   7841..7862    -  protein_bind   CAP binding site: CAP binding activates transcription in the presence of cAMP. E. coli catabolite activator protein
   7875..7967    -  CDS            lacI (fragment): lac repressor; lacI; The lac repressor binds to the lac operator to inhibit transcription in E. coli. This inhibition can be relieved by adding lactose or isopropyl-β-D-thiogalactopyranoside (IPTG).
   8150..8738    -  rep_origin     ori: high-copy-number ColE1/pMB1/pBR322/pUC origin of replication
   8909..9769    -  CDS            AmpR: β-lactamase; bla; confers resistance to ampicillin, carbenicillin, and related antibiotics
   9770..9874    -  promoter       AmpR promoter: bla
