[The description below was written by a language model from this plasmid's Addgene catalogue record and pLannotate feature annotations shown in this document.]
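Description:
tetO-PBX1 is a lentiviral transfer plasmid for doxycycline-inducible overexpression of human PBX1 in mammalian cells, built by Gateway LR recombination of a PBX1 entry clone into the FU-tetO-Gateway destination vector. It is about 9.9 kb and is maintained in E. coli through a ColE1/pUC-type origin with ampicillin resistance, although the catalogue lists it as low copy. An f1 origin is also present. Outside the viral unit sits an SV40/EM7-driven bleomycin/Zeocin resistance cassette with an SV40 polyadenylation signal. Because it lies downstream of the 3' LTR, it would not be carried into transduced cells by the virus.

The viral genome is transcribed from a CMV enhancer/promoter fused to a truncated HIV-1 5' LTR. It contains the Ψ packaging signal with a gag fragment, the RRE for Rev-dependent export, the cPPT/CTS, a WPRE to boost transcript expression, and a truncated 3' LTR followed by a bGH polyadenylation signal. The internal expression cassette consists of a tetracycline response element with seven tetO copies joined to a minimal CMV promoter. This drives the roughly 1.3 kb PBX1 open reading frame, which is flanked by attB1 and attB2 recombination scars. A V5 epitope sequence lies just downstream of attB2, but the record does not state whether it is read in frame with PBX1.

Expression requires a reverse tetracycline transactivator, which this plasmid does not encode and which must be supplied separately. The PBX1 cDNA is recorded as derived from an earlier PBX1A expression plasmid, whereas the depositor comments name an unrelated PCR template, a discrepancy the record leaves unresolved. The associated work used the construct in transcription factor combinations for direct reprogramming towards a human cardiomyocyte-like state.
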