Addgene plasmid #170699: tetO-PBX1
Purpose: doxycycline-inducible overexpression of PBX1
Depositing lab: Paul Burridge. Depositing organization: Northwestern University. Publication: A novel transcription factor combination for direct reprogramming to a spontaneously contracting human cardiomyocyte-like state. Romero-Tejeda M, Fonoudi H, Weddle CJ, DeKeyser JM, Lenny B, Fetterman KA, Magdy T, Sapkota Y, Epting C, Burridge PW. J Mol Cell Cardiol. 2023 Jul 6:S0022-2828(23)00106-2. doi: 10.1016/j.yjmcc.2023.06.005. PubMed 37421991.
Backbone
  Vector backbone: FU-tetO-Gateway
  Backbone manufacturer: addgene plasmid #43914
  Backbone size w/o insert (bp): 8600
  Total vector size (bp): 9900
  Modifications to backbone: PBX1 ORF added to plasmid using Gateway cloning
  Vector type: Mammalian Expression, Lentiviral ; Doxycycline Inducible
Growth in bacteria
  Bacterial resistance: Ampicillin, 100 μg/mL
  Growth temperature: 30°C
  Growth strain: NEB Stable
  Copy number: Low Copy
Gene/Insert
  Gene/Insert name: PBX1 (alt name: CAKUHED)
  Species: H. sapiens (human)
  Insert size (bp): 1293
  Entrez Gene: PBX1 (a.k.a. CAKUHED)
  Promoter: TRE promoter, Tet-ON
  Cloning method: Gateway Cloning
  Sequencing primers: 5′ LNCX; T7
Resource information
  A portion of this plasmid was derived from a plasmid made by: PBX1 cDNA was obtained from PBX1A-pCMV1, a gift from Corey Largman (Addgene plasmid # 21029 ; http://n2t.net/addgene:21029 ; RRID:Addgene_21029)
Terms and licenses: Academic/Nonprofit Terms; Industry Terms: Not Available to Industry
Depositor comments: This plasmid was generated using Gateway cloning. attB sites were added to PBX1 via PCR reaction using CS2 Smad6 as a template. Resulting fragements were recombined with pDONR221 to generate an entry clone. LR reaction was performed using the destination vector FU-tetO-Gateway (Addgene Plasmid #19778).
How to cite: tetO-PBX1 was a gift from Paul Burridge (Addgene plasmid # 170699 ; http://n2t.net/addgene:170699 ; RRID:Addgene_170699)
